>Addgene plasmid #89373 | E1b-GFP-Tol2-Gateway dre SE-irf2bpl D | addgene full sequence | sequence record 176739 | Addgene Partial NGS Result
CATAGTGACTGGATATGTTGTGTTTTACAGTATTATGTAGTCTGTTTTTTATGCAAAATCTAATTTAATA
TATTGATATTTATATCATTTTACGTTTCTCGTTCAGCTTTCTTGTACAAAGTGGTGATATCAAGATCTGA
GAAGGATACAGACAAGCAATCACCAATACAGAACGTCTCAATGACATCTTCTGTTGTAAAAAATAATAAT
AAAAGAACGTTTGGCAGAAATGCCTTTTTTACACAGCAGATTTGCATTTGGGATTTAATTCCAACAGTAA
TGTCCAAAAACGCTTTATAATCCTGATCATTATTAAGAAAACAGCACAAGAATAATCACAAAGAAAAACC
TATTCCCATTATATAAAGAAAACAAAGCATACGGTAAAACAGGAACATTTCTATAAACACCAGCATTCAG
ACAGCCAAATGCTGGCACACGCAGGGTTAACGCTGAACCCCTCCGCTCTTTGTGTCCGCACATTCCTGAA
TAAATGATGTTTTGAACAAGGCTGTTACCATGGGCAACTGTGCACGATGGCACTGCAGCGTAACCTTTGG
AGTGGCTGTATTTTTATCCGCTGGAAACTTCTCCCTTGAAGGGAGGGAGGGAGAGAAGTGCGTGTGTGTG
TGTGTGTGATGGGGATGAAGGGAATTGGAGGAGGGGAAGAAGCTGCTGGCATCCCTAGCTAGCGAAGGGT
GGACAGACTGCAGTGATTTTACTATGCAACCAAACACAAATGTTCCAAAAACAGACGAGCTACCATGTTA
AAGGAGCATTTATTCGGAAACGATTGCGTCAGCACTAATAAAATCAGTGCAAATGCATTTTAACAACACA
AACATTGTCGAAAAATTGGAACACAAAGGCAGTGACTGGATTTTCAGGGTCTTGCAGTTATTAATATGTT
ACAAAGAACATATCCGTTTACAACGGCAACTCAGAAACACCTAAACATCTCTGCATTTACAAGGATCATA
ATTATTCAACTGTAGTGGCTTCTCCACATCTCCGAGTTGTCGGTATCCAATAAAGCATTGCAAGAAAAGG
TGCAGAATTTAACACACAAACTCGAGACACCACAGAAGCGTGTGTGTGTAGTAAACAGGAAGTGAGACCC
CCGCCTTCTCTAATGGGTGGGGTTGGTGGATCTGTTTATTTTCTTTTTCTTTGTATGTGCGCTGCAACTT
GAAACCCAGGTGATTACGGAGGCAGCCAAGGGCACCTCAAAACCAAGTCAGTTTTAGCATGACAATAGAA
GCCCACTCCATCCTGAACCAGACACCACACCTTTGATTCCTCACAGACAGAGCAGCAGCGACAATAACAC
TGCAATGCACCACAAAGCACGACAACTAAACTCTTCACTGGCTTCAGATGGAGATCTCTCGACTCTAGAG
GGTATATAATGGATCCCATCGCGTCTCAGCCTCACTTTGAGCTCCTCCACACGAATTTCGACCGATCCTG
AGAACTTCAGGGTGAGTTTGGGGACCCTTGATTGTTCTTTCTTTTTCGCTATTGTAAAATTCATGTTATA
TGGAGGGGGCAAAGTTTTCAGGGTGTTGTTTAGAATGGGAAGATGTCCCTTGTATCACCATGGACCCTCA
TGATAATTTTGTTTCTTTCACTTTCTACTCTGTTGACAACCATTGTCTCCTCTTATTTTCTTTTCATTTT
CTGTAACTTTTTCGTTAAACTTTAGCTTGCATTTGTAACGAATTTTTAAATTCACTTTTGTTTATTTGTC
AGATTGTAAGTACTTTCTCTAATCACTTTTTTTTCAAGGCAATCAGGGTATATTATATTGTACTTCAGCA
CAGTTTTAGAGAACAATTGTTATAATTAAATGATAAGGTAGAATATTTCTGCATATAAATTCTGGCTGGC
GTGGAAATATTCTTATTGGTAGAAACAACTACACCCTGGTCATCATCCTGCCTTTCTCTTTATGGTTACA
ATGATATACACTGTTTGAGATGAGGATAAAATACTCTGAGTCCAAACCGGGCCCCTCTGCTAACCATGTT
CATGCCTTCTTCTCTTTCCTACAGCTCCTGGGCAACGTGCTGGTTGTTGTGCTGTCTCATCATTTTGGCA
AAGAATTCCTCGACGGATCCACCGGTCGCCACCATGGTGAGCAAGGGCGAGGAGCTGTTCACCGGGGTGG
TGCCCATCCTGGTCGAGCTGGACGGCGACGTAAACGGCCACAAGTTCAGCGTGTCCGGCGAGGGCGAGGG
CGATGCCACCTACGGCAAGCTGACCCTGAAGTTCATCTGCACCACCGGCAAGCTGCCCGTGCCCTGGCCC
ACCCTCGTGACCACCCTGACCTACGGCGTGCAGTGCTTCAGCCGCTACCCCGACCACATGAAGCAGCACG
ACTTCTTCAAGTCCGCCATGCCCGAAGGCTACGTCCAGGAGCGCACCATCTTCTTCAAGGACGACGGCAA
CTACAAGACCCGCGCCGAGGTGAAGTTCGAGGGCGACACCCTGGTGAACCGCATCGAGCTGAAGGGCATC
GACTTCAAGGAGGACGGCAACATCCTGGGGCACAAGCTGGAGTACAACTACAACAGCCACAACGTCTATA
TCATGGCCGACAAGCAGAAGAACGGCATCAAGGTGAACTTCAAGATCCGCCACAACATCGAGGACGGCAG
CGTGCAGCTCGCCGACCACTACCAGCAGAACACCCCCATCGGCGACGGCCCCGTGCTGCTGCCCGACAAC
CACTACCTGAGCACCCAGTCCGCCCTGAGCAAAGACCCCAACGAGAAGCGCGATCACATGGTCCTGCTGG
AGTTCGTGACCGCCGCCGGGATCACTCTCGGCATGGACGAGCTGTACAAGTAAAGCGGCCGCCACCGCGG
TGGAGCTCGAATTAATTCATCGATGATGATCCAGACATGATAAGATACATTGATGAGTTTGGACAAACCA
CAACTAGAATGCAGTGAAAAAAATGCTTTATTTGTGAAATTTGTGATGCTATTGCTTTATTTGTAACCAT
TATAAGCTGCAATAAACAAGTTAACAACAACAATTGCATTCATTTTATGTTTCAGGTTCAGGGGGAGGTG
TGGGAGGTTTTTTAAAGCAAGTAAAACCTCTACAAATGTGGTATGGCTGATTATGATCCTCTAGATCAGA
TCCGAAGATACGGCCACGGGTGCTCTTGATCCTGTGGCTGATTTTGGACTGTGCTGCTCGCAGCTGCTGA
TGAATCACATACTTCCTCCATTTTCTTCCACTGATTGACTGTTATAATTTCCCTAATTTCCAGGTCAAGG
TGCTGTGCATTGTGGTAATAGATGTGACATGACGTCACTTCCAAAGGACCAATGAACATGTCTGACCAAT
TTCATATAATGTGAAAACGATTTTCATAGGCAGAATAAATAACATTTAAATTAAACTGGGCATCAGCGCA
ATTCAATTGGTTTGGTAATAGCAAGGGAAAATAGAATGAAGTGATCTCCAAAAAATAAGTACTTTTTGAC
TGTAAATAAAATTGTAAGGAGTAAAAAGTACTTTTTTTTCTAAAAAAATGTAATTAAGTAAAAGTAAAAG
TATTGATTTTTAATTGTACTCAAGTAAAGTAAAAATCCCCAAAAATAATACTTAAGTACAGTAATCAAGT
AAAATTACTCAAGTACTTTACACCTCTGGTTCTTGACCCCCTACCTTCAGCAAGCCCAGCAGATCCACTA
GTTCTAGAGCGGCCGCCACCGCGGTGGAGCTCCAGCTTTTGTTCCCTTTAGTGAGGGTTAATTGCGCGCT
TGGCGTAATCATGGTCATAGCTGTTTCCTGTGTGAAATTGTTATCCGCTCACAATTCCACACAACATACG
AGCCGGAAGCATAAAGTGTAAAGCCTGGGGTGCCTAATGAGTGAGCTAACTCACATTAATTGCGTTGCGC
TCACTGCCCGCTTTCCAGTCGGGAAACCTGTCGTGCCAGCTGCATTAATGAATCGGCCAACGCGCGGGGA
GAGGCGGTTTGCGTATTGGGCGCTCTTCCGCTTCCTCGCTCACTGACTCGCTGCGCTCGGTCGTTCGGCT
GCGGCGAGCGGTATCAGCTCACTCAAAGGCGGTAATACGGTTATCCACAGAATCAGGGGATAACGCAGGA
AAGAACATGTGAGCAAAAGGCCAGCAAAAGGCCAGGAACCGTAAAAAGGCCGCGTTGCTGGCGTTTTTCC
ATAGGCTCCGCCCCCCTGACGAGCATCACAAAAATCGACGCTCAAGTCAGAGGTGGCGAAACCCGACAGG
ACTATAAAGATACCAGGCGTTTCCCCCTGGAAGCTCCCTCGTGCGCTCTCCTGTTCCGACCCTGCCGCTT
ACCGGATACCTGTCCGCCTTTCTCCCTTCGGGAAGCGTGGCGCTTTCTCATAGCTCACGCTGTAGGTATC
TCAGTTCGGTGTAGGTCGTTCGCTCCAAGCTGGGCTGTGTGCACGAACCCCCCGTTCAGCCCGACCGCTG
CGCCTTATCCGGTAACTATCGTCTTGAGTCCAACCCGGTAAGACACGACTTATCGCCACTGGCAGCAGCC
ACTGGTAACAGGATTAGCAGAGCGAGGTATGTAGGCGGTGCTACAGAGTTCTTGAAGTGGTGGCCTAACT
ACGGCTACACTAGAAGAACAGTATTTGGTATCTGCGCTCTGCTGAAGCCAGTTACCTTCGGAAAAAGAGT
TGGTAGCTCTTGATCCGGCAAACAAACCACCGCTGGTAGCGGTGGTTTTTTTGTTTGCAAGCAGCAGATT
ACGCGCAGAAAAAAAGGATCTCAAGAAGATCCTTTGATCTTTTCTACGGGGTCTGACGCTCAGTGGAACG
AAAACTCACGTTAAGGGATTTTGGTCATGAGATTATCAAAAAGGATCTTCACCTAGATCCTTTTAAATTA
AAAATGAAGTTTTAAATCAATCTAAAGTATATATGAGTAAACTTGGTCTGACAGTTACCAATGCTTAATC
AGTGAGGCACCTATCTCAGCGATCTGTCTATTTCGTTCATCCATAGTTGCCTGACTCCCCGTCGTGTAGA
TAACTACGATACGGGAGGGCTTACCATCTGGCCCCAGTGCTGCAATGATACCGCGAGACCCACGCTCACC
GGCTCCAGATTTATCAGCAATAAACCAGCCAGCCGGAAGGGCCGAGCGCAGAAGTGGTCCTGCAACTTTA
TCCGCCTCCATCCAGTCTATTAATTGTTGCCGGGAAGCTAGAGTAAGTAGTTCGCCAGTTAATAGTTTGC
GCAACGTTGTTGCCATTGCTACAGGCATCGTGGTGTCACGCTCGTCGTTTGGTATGGCTTCATTCAGCTC
CGGTTCCCAACGATCAAGGCGAGTTACATGATCCCCCATGTTGTGCAAAAAAGCGGTTAGCTCCTTCGGT
CCTCCGATCGTTGTCAGAAGTAAGTTGGCCGCAGTGTTATCACTCATGGTTATGGCAGCACTGCATAATT
CTCTTACTGTCATGCCATCCGTAAGATGCTTTTCTGTGACTGGTGAGTACTCAACCAAGTCATTCTGAGA
ATAGTGTATGCGGCGACCGAGTTGCTCTTGCCCGGCGTCAATACGGGATAATACCGCGCCACATAGCAGA
ACTTTAAAAGTGCTCATCATTGGAAAACGTTCTTCGGGGCGAAAACTCTCAAGGATCTTACCGCTGTTGA
GATCCAGTTCGATGTAACCCACTCGTGCACCCAACTGATCTTCAGCATCTTTTACTTTCACCAGCGTTTC
TGGGTGAGCAAAAACAGGAAGGCAAAATGCCGCAAAAAAGGGAATAAGGGCGACACGGAAATGTTGAATA
CTCATACTCTTCCTTTTTCAATATTATTGAAGCATTTATCAGGGTTATTGTCTCATGAGCGGATACATAT
TTGAATGTATTTAGAAAAATAAACAAATAGGGGTTCCGCGCACATTTCCCCGAAAAGTGCCACCTAAATT
GTAAGCGTTAATATTTTGTTAAAATTCGCGTTAAATTTTTGTTAAATCAGCTCATTTTTTAACCAATAGG
CCGAAATCGGCAAAATCCCTTATAAATCAAAAGAATAGACCGAGATAGGGT
[37 nt withheld, positions 6072-6108]
AAAGAACGTGGACTCCAACGTCAAAGG
[49 nt withheld, positions 6136-6184]
T
[91 nt withheld, positions 6186-6276]
G
[124 nt withheld, positions 6278-6401]
CCCATTCGCCATTCAGGCTGCGCAACTGTTGGGAAGGGCGATCGGTGCGGGCCTCTTCGCTATTACGCCA
GCTGGCGAAAGGGGGATGTGCTGCAAGGCGATTAAGTTGGGTAACGCCAGGGTTTTCCCAGTCACGACGT
TGTAAAACGACGGCCAGTGAGCGCGCGTAATACGACTCACTATAGGGCGAATTGGGTACCAAATAGTAGG
AATTACCCACCTGTACAAGTGCTGAAAACTTGGATGAATAAGCCCGTTTGCCATTTTCTACTGCTATTTT
AAATCTTTTCTGTATTTGTCTGCATTTGTCTTTACCCTTGAATAAATGTTTTAGTTGTTTTTTTTCAATT
ATGACTGTGTTTAACAGACATTATTACAATAATATGTAATAGTAGTACACACTATTATTATGTAATAGTA
CTTGTTGACTGTATTTGAGAACTGGACCGAGTGAGTGTTACGTCACCCATTCAAAATGACTTACTTCTGG
CTCCAACAAAATGAAGTTAATTCAGTTGCCATTTTTCACTGTATGGACATCGCCGTGTTGGAGCTAGACG
TTGCCAATAAGCAAGAAAGAGCCGAGATGCGTCGAGTCTGAGTCACCGTTCCTATGGCAACCCCTCTAAC
CAATCAGAAGTAAGCTTGTTGGAAGTCCACAGCCTACCACTTGAAAGCGGGCTGCACAAAATCTGTCAAA
CGTTTTGAACGTTGGATGTGAGAGCACATACTTTTATTAAGGCATCTGGTTGGTCAGTTTATAATATCAA
CAACTTGGGCTACAGAAAAGAAAAGTTATTACAGAAATTATGATTAACAAGTACATGTTAAATAAAGATT
TTAATATGAATGCCACCACTGGAGCATTCATGCCATTTGGAGCTTCTTCCTGTTTGGATCACTAGAAGGA
GGAGGTCACTCATTACAGTTCTCATATACAGTCGTTGGTTGGTTGGTTGGTTGGTAGATTGATTGATTGA
TTGATTGATTGATTGATTGATTGATTGATTGATTGATTGATTGATTGATTGATTGATTGATTGGTAGTCA
AAATAAGAAATAATTTCCACAGATTCATTACAGAAATGATTAAATGCATACATAAAAAACTGGGGGGGGG
GGGGATACAACAACACACTTAAGTCACATTTGCCTACGTAAAGAAAAGTAAAGAAAATCAATAGCTATAT
TTTACATCTCCTTTTTTTGCTGTCTTTTAATTAGCCTTGTTTTGCTGTTATCTTGATTGAAACTGTAACT
TCTTCACCTGCTTCTTTTCTTTGTAGGTTTTGCCAGCCCAGAAACAGGCATGGCTGTGCAAGGCCAGAGC
ACCATGCACAATGCGCTGCATGTCTTCATGAACGGCTCAATGTCCTCAGTCCAGGGCTCAGCCAACGACC
CCATCTTCCTCCTTCACCATGCTTTCATTGACAGGTAACAAACACGTCATGACATTAGACTGCACAGTTT
TTGACAAAGTTCATACAATCTGTTGTTTATAGCTGCTACAATTAGTGAAGTTTGTGAATGTACTTGGATG
AGCAGCGAAAGATCAATTGAGATCAATTGTTAGAGTTTGGTTGCCCTGCAGAGCAAAGAACAAAAAATAA
TCTGGTGGCTTTACTGCGTGAGGTTATTATTGGTGGAATAGAAACACAAAACATAATTGCATTTATTTGT
TTAATTTTTTATCTTATCTTAACTTTCATCTTGCATATTTGTTTCTTACATCATTTCTAGCATCTTTGAG
CGCTGGCTAAGAACTCATCAGCCTCCCCGGTCCATCTACCCACGTACCAATGCACCAATTGGCCACAATG
ACGGCTACTACATGGTGCCATTCCTTCCTCTTTATAGGAATGGAGACTACCTCCTGTCCAACAATGCTCT
TGGATACGAGTACGCCTACCTGTTGGACCCAGGTCATTGCACAACACCAGAAATGCCCTCTGATCTGCAA
AAGACGTGAATATCTGTTCAGACACCCATATCCACTCTGTTCCACACAGGTCAGAGGTTTGTCCAGGAGT
TCTTGACAGAGGTGTAAAAAGTACTCAAAAATTTTACTCAAGTGAAAGTACAAGTACTTAGGGAAAATTT
TACTCAATTAAAAGTAAAAGTATCTGGCTAGAATCTTACTTGAGTAAAAGTAAAAAAGTACTCCATTAAA
ATTGTACTTGAGTATTAAGGAAGTAAAAGTAAAAGCAAGAAAGAAAACTAGAGATTCTTGTTTAAGCTTT
TAATCTCAAAAAACATTAAATGAAATGCATACAAGGTTTTATCCTGCTTTAGAACTGTTTGTATTTAATT
ATCAAACTATAAGACAGACAATCTAATGCCAGTACACGCTACTCAAAGTTGTAAAACCTCAGATTTAACT
TCAGTAGAAGCTGATTCTCAAAATTGTTAGTGTCAAGCCTAGCTCTTTTGGGGCTGAAAAGCAATCCTGC
AGTGCTGAAAAGCCTCTCACAGGCAGCCGATGCGGGAAGAGGTGTATTAGTCTTGATAGAGAGGCTGCAA
ATAGCAGGAAACGTGAGCAGAGACTCCCTGGTGTCTGAAACACAGGCCAGATGGGCCCTCGAGGATATCA
CAAGTTTGTACAAAAAAGCTGAACGAGAAACGTAAAATGATATAAATATCAATATATTAAATTAGATTTT
GCATAAAAAACAGACTACATAATACTGTAAAACACAACATATCCAGTCACTATGGCGGCCGCATTAGGCA
CCCCAGGCTTTACACTTTATGCTTCCGGCTCGTATAATGTGTGGATTTTGAGTTAGGATCCGTCGAGATT
TTCAGGAGCTAAGGAAGCTAAAATGGAGAAAAAAATCACTGGATATACCACCGTTGATATATCCCAATGG
CATCGTAAAGAACATTTTGAGGCATTTCAGTCAGTTGCTCAATGTACCTATAACCAGACCGTTCAGCTGG
ATATTACGGCCTTTTTAAAGACCGTAAAGAAAAATAAGCACAAGTTTTATCCGGCCTTTATTCACATTCT
TGCCCGCCTGATGAATGCTCATCCGGAATTCCGTATGGCAATGAAAGACGGTGAGCTGGTGATATGGGAT
AGTGTTCACCCTTGTTACACCGTTTTCCATGAGCAAACTGAAACGTTTTCATCGCTCTGGAGTGAATACC
ACGACGATTTCCGGCAGTTTCTACACATATATTCGCAAGATGTGGCGTGTTACGGTGAAAACCTGGCCTA
TTTCCCTAAAGGGTTTATTGAGAATATGTTTTTCGTCTCAGCCAATCCCTGGGTGAGTTTCACCAGTTTT
GATTTAAACGTGGCCAATATGGACAACTTCTTCGCCCCCGTTTTCACCATGGGCAAATATTATACGCAAG
GCGACAAGGTGCTGATGCCGCTGGCGATTCAGGTTCATCATGCCGTTTGTGATGGCTTCCATGTCGGCAG
AATGCTTAATGAATTACAACAGTACTGCGATGAGTGGCAGGGCGGGGCGTAAACGCGTGGATCCGGCTTA
CTAAAAGCCAGATAACAGTATGCGTATTTGCGCGCTGATTTTTGCGGTATAAGAATATATACTGATATGT
ATACCCGAAGTATGTCAAAAAGAGGTATGCTATGAAGCAGCGTATTACAGTGACAGTTGACAGCGACAGC
TATCAGTTGCTCAAGGCATATATGATGTCAATATCTCCGGTCTGGTAAGCACAACCATGCAGAATGAAGC
CCGTCGTCTGCGTGCCGAACGCTGGAAAGCGGAAAATCAGGAAGGGATGGCTGAGGTCGCCCGGTTTATT
GAAATGAACGGCTCTTTTGCTGACGAGAACAGGGGCTGGTGAAATGCAGTTTAAGGTTTACACCTATAAA
AGAGAGAGCCGTTATCGTCTGTTTGTGGATGTACAGAGTGATATTATTGACACGCCCGGGCGACGGATGG
TGATCCCCCTGGCCAGTGCACGTCTGCTGTCAGATAAAGTCTCCCGTGAACTTTACCCGGTGGTGCATAT
CGGGGATGAAAGCTGGCGCATGATGACCACCGATATGGCCAGTGTGCCGGTCTCCGTTATCGGGGAAGAA
GTGGCTGATCTCAGCCACCGCGAAAATGACATCAAAAACGCCATTAACCTGATGTTCTGGGGAATATAAA
TGTCAGGCTCCCTTATACACAGCCAGTCTGCAGGTCGAC
Features (pLannotate 1.2.2; 25 found; start..end, strand, type, name):
      1..125     -  protein_bind   attR2: mutant version of attR; recombination site for the Gateway® LR reaction LR Clonase™
   1396..1413    +  promoter       minP (fragment): minimal TATA-box promoter with low basal activity
   1482..2054    +  intron         β-globin intron: intron from rabbit β-globin gene
   2134..2853    +  CDS            EGFP: the original enhanced GFP (Yang et al., 1996) mammalian codon-optimized
   2854..2878    -  misc_feature   MCS (fragment): pBluescript multiple cloning site
   2898..3032    -  polyA_signal   SV40 poly(A) signal: SV40 polyadenylation signal
   3055..3138    -  CDS            large T antigen (fragment): large T antigen from SV40 (simian virus 40)
   3702..3742    -  misc_feature   MCS (fragment): pBluescript multiple cloning site
   3755..3773    -  promoter       T3 promoter: promoter for bacteriophage T3 RNA polymerase
   3818..3834    -  protein_bind   lac operator: The lac repressor binds to the lac operator to inhibit transcription in E. coli. This inhibition can be relieved by adding lactose or isopropyl-β-D-thiogalactopyranoside (IPTG). lac repressor encoded by lacI
   3842..3872    -  promoter       lac promoter: promoter for the E. coli lac operon
   3887..3908    -  protein_bind   CAP binding site: CAP binding activates transcription in the presence of cAMP. E. coli catabolite activator protein
   3921..4013    -  CDS            lacI (fragment): lac repressor; lacI; The lac repressor binds to the lac operator to inhibit transcription in E. coli. This inhibition can be relieved by adding lactose or isopropyl-β-D-thiogalactopyranoside (IPTG).
   4196..4784    -  rep_origin     ori: high-copy-number ColE1/pMB1/pBR322/pUC origin of replication
   4955..5815    -  CDS            AmpR: β-lactamase; bla; confers resistance to ampicillin, carbenicillin, and related antibiotics
   5816..5920    -  promoter       AmpR promoter: bla
   5973..6401    -  rep_origin     f1 ori (sequence partly withheld): f1 bacteriophage origin of replication; arrow indicates direction of (+) strand synthesis
   6406..6561    -  CDS            lacZα (fragment): LacZα fragment of β-galactosidase; lacZ fragment
   6569..6587    +  promoter       T7 promoter: promoter for bacteriophage T7 RNA polymerase
   8991..9115    +  protein_bind   attR1: mutant version of attR; recombination site for the Gateway® LR reaction LR Clonase™
   9140..9170    +  promoter       lac UV5 promoter: E. coli lac promoter with an "up" mutation
   9194..9223    +  promoter       cat promoter (fragment): promoter of the E. coli cat gene encoding chloramphenicol acetyltransferase
   9224..9883    +  CDS            CmR: chloramphenicol acetyltransferase; cat; confers resistance to chloramphenicol
  10062..10220   +  CDS            ccdA (fragment): CCDA_ECO57 - Also known as H, letA. Experimental evidence at protein level: Swiss-Prot protein existence level 1. Antitoxin component of a type II toxin-antitoxin (TA) system which inhibits the post-segregational killing (PSK) of plasmid-free cells, also referred to as a plasmid addiction system. Binds to and blocks the activity of CcdB; will also remove bound CcdB protein from the CcdB-GyrA complex by forming a CcdA-CcdB complex, a process termed rejuvenation. Functions as a transcriptional corepressor for the ccdAB operon, repression also requires CcdB (By similarity). From Escherichia coli
  10225..10527   +  CDS            ccdB: CCDB_ECOLI - Also known as G, letB, letD. Experimental evidence at protein level: Swiss-Prot protein existence level 1. Toxic component of a type II toxin-antitoxin (TA) system, functioning in plasmid maintainence. Responsible for the post- segregational killing (PSK) of plasmid-free cells, also referred to as a plasmid addiction system. Half-life of over 2 hours. Cell killing by CcdB is accompanied by filamentation, defects in chromosome and plasmid segregation, defects in cell division, formation of anucleate cells, decreased DNA synthesis and plasmid loss. Interferes with the activity of DN
