[The description below was written by a language model from this plasmid's Addgene catalogue record and pLannotate feature annotations shown in this document.]
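Description:
E1b-GFP-Tol2-Gateway dre SE-irf2bpl D is a zebrafish enhancer-reporter plasmid of 10,570 bp, built on the E1b-GFP-Tol2-Gateway backbone. It carries a 1,243 bp fragment (region "D") of the super-enhancer associated with the zebrafish irf2bpl gene, inserted by Gibson cloning. The bacterial portion is pBluescript-like: a high-copy ColE1/pUC origin, an f1 origin, an ampicillin resistance gene, and remnants of the lac promoter/lacZα region with flanking T3 and T7 promoters.

The reporter unit consists of a minimal TATA-box promoter (the E1b minimal promoter implied by the backbone name, annotated only as a short minP fragment), a rabbit β-globin intron, the EGFP coding sequence and an SV40 polyadenylation signal. Because the minimal promoter has low basal activity, GFP expression depends on the enhancer activity of a candidate element placed nearby.

The Gateway destination cassette is still intact in the annotated sequence: attR1 and attR2 flank a chloramphenicol resistance gene and the ccdB toxin gene. This fits the recorded dual chloramphenicol and ampicillin selection and the need for a ccdB-tolerant strain, and it indicates that the enhancer fragment was added without replacing the cassette by LR recombination.

Neither the insert nor the Tol2 transposon arms named in the backbone are annotated. They presumably lie in the unannotated stretches of the table, but their positions cannot be confirmed from the record. In vectors of this type, Tol2 arms allow transposase-mediated integration into the zebrafish genome. The stated purpose is a reporter assay of one zebrafish super-enhancer region, as part of a comparative study of super-enhancers across vertebrate genomes.
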