Addgene plasmid #89373: E1b-GFP-Tol2-Gateway dre SE-irf2bpl D
Purpose: Vector for reporter assay of one zebrafish super-enhancer region
Depositing lab: Alena Shkumatava. Depositing organization: Institut Curie. Publication: Comparative analyses of super-enhancers reveal conserved elements in vertebrate genomes. Perez-Rico YA, Boeva V, Mallory AC, Bitetti A, Majello S, Barillot E, Shkumatava A. Genome Res. 2017 Feb;27(2):259-268. doi: 10.1101/gr.203679.115. Epub 2016 Dec 13. PubMed 27965291.
Backbone
  Vector backbone: E1b-GFP-Tol2-Gateway
  Backbone manufacturer: Nadav Ahituv lab
  Total vector size (bp): 10570
  Modifications to backbone: Insertion of super-enhancer region
Growth in bacteria
  Bacterial resistance: Chloramphenicol and Ampicillin, 25 & 100 μg/mL
  Growth temperature: 37°C
  Growth strain: ccdB Survival
  Copy number: High Copy
Gene/Insert
  Gene/Insert name: irf2bpl (alt name: super-enhancer irf2bpl)
  Species: D. rerio (zebrafish)
  Insert size (bp): 1243
  Entrez Gene: irf2bpl (a.k.a. wu:fc39d10, wu:fj46f11, zgc:73290, zgc:77204)
  Cloning method: Gibson Cloning
  Sequencing primers: 5′ GAGAAGGATACAGACAAGCAATCACC; 3′ CCATCTGAAGCCAGTGAAGAGTTTAG
Terms and licenses: Academic/Nonprofit Terms; Industry Terms: Not Available to Industry
How to cite: E1b-GFP-Tol2-Gateway dre SE-irf2bpl D was a gift from Alena Shkumatava (Addgene plasmid # 89373 ; http://n2t.net/addgene:89373 ; RRID:Addgene_89373)
