>Addgene plasmid #89373 | E1b-GFP-Tol2-Gateway dre SE-irf2bpl D | depositor partial sequence | sequence record 173157 | Super-enhancer region
GAGAAGGATACAGACAAGCAATCACCAATACAGAACGTCTCAATGACATCTTCTGTTGTAAAAAATAATA
ATAAAAGAACGTTTGGCAGAAATGCCTTTTTTACACAGCAGATTTGCATTTGGGATTTAATTCCAACAGT
AATGTCCAAAAACGCTTTATAATCCTGATCATTATTAAGAAAACAGCACAAGAATAATCACAAAGAAAAA
CCTATTCCCATTATATAAAGAAAACAAAGCATACGGTAAAACAGGAACATTTCTATAAACACCAGCATTC
AGACAGCCAAATGCTGGCACACGCAGGGTTAACGCTGAACCCCTCCGCTCTTTGTGTCCGCACATTCCTG
AATAAATGATGTTTTGAACAAGGCTGTTACCATGGGCAACTGTGCACGATGGCACTGCAGCGTAACCTTT
GGAGTGGCTGTATTTTTATCCGCTGGAAACTTCTCCCTTGAAGGGAGGGAGGGAGAGAAGTGCGTGTGTG
TGTGTGTGTGATGGGGATGAAGGGAATTGGAGGAGGGGAAGAAGCTGCTGGCATCCCTAGCTAGCGAAGG
GTGGACAGACTGCAGTGATTTTACTATGCAACCAAACACAAATGTTCCAAAAACAGACGAGCTACCATGT
TAAAGGAGCATTTATTCGGAAACGATTGCGTCAGCACTAATAAAATCAGTGCAAATGCATTTTAACAACA
CAAACATTGTCGAAAAATTGGAACACAAAGGCAGTGACTGGATTTTCAGGGTCTTGCAGTTATTAATATG
TTACAAAGAACATATCCGTTTACAACGGCAACTCAGAAACACCTAAACATCTCTGCATTTACAAGGATCA
TAATTATTCAACTGTAGTGGCTTCTCCACATCTCCGAGTTGTCGGTATCCAATAAAGCATTGCAAGAAAA
GGTGCAGAATTTAACACACAAACTCGAGACACCACAGAAGCGTGTGTGTGTAGTAAACAGGAAGTGAGAC
CCCCGCCTTCTCTAATGGGTGGGGTTGGTGGATCTGTTTATTTTCTTTTTCTTTGTATGTGCGCTGCAAC
TTGAAACCCAGGTGATTACGGAGGCAGCCAAGGGCACCTCAAAACCAAGTCAGTTTTAGCATGACAATAG
AAGCCCACTCCATCCTGAACCAGACACCACACCTTTGATTCCTCACAGACAGAGCAGCAGCGACAATAAC
ACTGCAATGCACCACAAAGCACGACAACTAAACTCTTCACTGGCTTCAGATGG
